>Addgene plasmid #161434 | pDONR221-SFXN3_STOP | addgene full sequence | sequence record 436415 | Addgene NGS Result
CTTTCCTGCGTTATCCCCTGATTCTGTGGATAACCGTATTACCGCCTTTGAGTGAGCTGATACCGCTCGC
CGCAGCCGAACGACCGAGCGCAGCGAGTCAGTGAGCGAGGAAGCGGAAGAGCGCCCAATACGCAAACCGC
CTCTCCCCGCGCGTTGGCCGATTCATTAATGCAGCTGGCACGACAGGTTTCCCGACTGGAAAGCGGGCAG
TGAGCGCAACGCAATTAATACGCGTACCGCTAGCCAGGAAGAGTTTGTAGAAACGCAAAAAGGCCATCCG
TCAGGATGGCCTTCTGCTTAGTTTGATGCCTGGCAGTTTATGGCGGGCGTCCTGCCCGCCACCCTCCGGG
CCGTTGCTTCACAACGTTCAAATCCGCTCCCGGCGGATTTGTCCTACTCAGGAGAGCGTTCACCGACAAA
CAACAGATAAAACGAAAGGCCCAGTCTTCCGACTGAGCCTTTCGTTTTATTTGATGCCTGGCAGTTCCCT
ACTCTCGCGTTAACGCTAGCATGGATGTTTTCCCAGTCACGACGTTGTAAAACGACGGCCAGTCTTAAGC
TCGGGCCCCAAATAATGATTTTATTTTGACTGATAGTGACCTGTTCGTTGCAACAAATTGATGAGCAATG
CTTTTTTATAATGCCAACTTTGTACAAAAAAGCAGGCTCCACCATGGGCGAGCTGCCACTGGACATCAAC
ATCCAGGAGCCCCGGTGGGATCAGTCTACATTCCTGGGCAGGGCCCGCCACTTCTTTACCGTGACAGACC
CAAGAAATCTGCTGCTGTCCGGAGCACAGCTGGAGGCATCTAGGAACATCGTGCAGAATTACAGGGCAGG
AGTGGTGACCCCAGGAATCACAGAGGATCAGCTGTGGCGGGCCAAGTACGTGTATGACAGCGCCTTCCAC
CCAGATACCGGCGAGAAGGTGGTGCTGATCGGCAGGATGTCCGCCCAGGTGCCCATGAACATGACCATCA
CAGGCTGCATGCTGACCTTCTACCGCAAGACCCCTACAGTGGTGTTCTGGCAGTGGGTGAACCAGTCCTT
TAATGCCATCGTGAACTACTCTAATCGGAGCGGCGACACCCCTATCACAGTGAGACAGCTGGGCACCGCA
TATGTGAGCGCCACCACAGGAGCAGTGGCAACCGCCCTGGGCCTGAAGTCCCTGACAAAGCACCTGCCAC
CTCTGGTGGGCAGGTTCGTGCCATTTGCCGCAGTGGCAGCAGCAAACTGTATCAATATCCCCCTGATGCG
GCAGAGAGAGCTGCAAGTGGGAATCCCTGTGGCAGATGAGGCAGGACAGAGGCTGGGATACTCTGTGACC
GCCGCCAAGCAGGGCATCTTCCAGGTGGTCATCAGCCGCATCTGCATGGCCATCCCTGCCATGGCCATCC
CACCCCTGATCATGGACACACTGGAGAAGAAGGATTTTCTGAAGCGGAGACCTTGGCTGGGAGCACCACT
GCAAGTGGGACTGGTGGGCTTCTGTCTGGTGTTTGCCACCCCCCTGTGCTGTGCCCTGTTTCCTCAGAAG
AGCTCCATCCACATCTCCAATCTGGAGCCTGAGCTGCGGGCCCAGATCCACGAGCAGAACCCATCTGTGG
AGGTGGTGTACTATAATAAGGGCCTGTGAGACCCAGCTTTCTTGTACAAAGTTGGCATTATAAGAAAGCA
TTGCTTATCAATTTGTTGCAACGAACAGGTCACTATCAGTCAAAATAAAATCATTATTTGCCATCCAGCT
GATATCCCCTATAGTGAGTCGTATTACATGGTCATAGCTGTTTCCTGGCAGCTCTGGCCCGTGTCTCAAA
ATCTCTGATGTTACATTGCACAAGATAAAAATATATCATCATGAACAATAAAACTGTCTGCTTACATAAA
CAGTAATACAAGGGGTGTTATGAGCCATATTCAACGGGAAACGTCGAGGCCGCGATTAAATTCCAACATG
GATGCTGATTTATATGGGTATAAATGGGCTCGCGATAATGTCGGGCAATCAGGTGCGACAATCTATCGCT
TGTATGGGAAGCCCGATGCGCCAGAGTTGTTTCTGAAACATGGCAAAGGTAGCGTTGCCAATGATGTTAC
AGATGAGATGGTCAGACTAAACTGGCTGACGGAATTTATGCCTCTTCCGACCATCAAGCATTTTATCCGT
ACTCCTGATGATGCATGGTTACTCACCACTGCGATCCCCGGAAAAACAGCATTCCAGGTATTAGAAGAAT
ATCCTGATTCAGGTGAAAATATTGTTGATGCGCTGGCAGTGTTCCTGCGCCGGTTGCATTCGATTCCTGT
TTGTAATTGTCCTTTTAACAGCGATCGCGTATTTCGTCTCGCTCAGGCGCAATCACGAATGAATAACGGT
TTGGTTGATGCGAGTGATTTTGATGACGAGCGTAATGGCTGGCCTGTTGAACAAGTCTGGAAAGAAATGC
ATAAACTTTTGCCATTCTCACCGGATTCAGTCGTCACTCATGGTGATTTCTCACTTGATAACCTTATTTT
TGACGAGGGGAAATTAATAGGTTGTATTGATGTTGGACGAGTCGGAATCGCAGACCGATACCAGGATCTT
GCCATCCTATGGAACTGCCTCGGTGAGTTTTCTCCTTCATTACAGAAACGGCTTTTTCAAAAATATGGTA
TTGATAATCCTGATATGAATAAATTGCAGTTTCATTTGATGCTCGATGAGTTTTTCTAATCAGAATTGGT
TAATTGGTTGTAACACTGGCAGAGCATTACGCTGACTTGACGGGACGGCGCAAGCTCATGACCAAAATCC
CTTAACGTGAGTTACGCGTCGTTCCACTGAGCGTCAGACCCCGTAGAAAAGATCAAAGGATCTTCTTGAG
ATCCTTTTTTTCTGCGCGTAATCTGCTGCTTGCAAACAAAAAAACCACCGCTACCAGCGGTGGTTTGTTT
GCCGGATCAAGAGCTACCAACTCTTTTTCCGAAGGTAACTGGCTTCAGCAGAGCGCAGATACCAAATACT
GTTCTTCTAGTGTAGCCGTAGTTAGGCCACCACTTCAAGAACTCTGTAGCACCGCCTACATACCTCGCTC
TGCTAATCCTGTTACCAGTGGCTGCTGCCAGTGGCGATAAGTCGTGTCTTACCGGGTTGGACTCAAGACG
ATAGTTACCGGATAAGGCGCAGCGGTCGGGCTGAACGGGGGGTTCGTGCACACAGCCCAGCTTGGAGCGA
ACGACCTACACCGAACTGAGATACCTACAGCGTGAGCTATGAGAAAGCGCCACGCTTCCCGAAGGGAGAA
AGGCGGACAGGTATCCGGTAAGCGGCAGGGTCGGAACAGGAGAGCGCACGAGGGAGCTTCCAGGGGGAAA
CGCCTGGTATCTTTATAGTCCTGTCGGGTTTCGCCACCTCTGACTTGAGCGTCGATTTTTGTGATGCTCG
TCAGGGGGGCGGAGCCTATGGAAAAACGCCAGCAACGCGGCCTTTTTACGGTTCCTGGCCTTTTGCTGGC
CTTTTGCTCACATGTT
Features (pLannotate 1.2.2; 10 found; start..end, strand, type, name):
    121..213     +  CDS            lacI (fragment): lac repressor; lacI; The lac repressor binds to the lac operator to inhibit transcription in E. coli. This inhibition can be relieved by adding lactose or isopropyl-β-D-thiogalactopyranoside (IPTG).
    268..295     -  terminator     rrnB T2 terminator: transcription terminator T2 from the E. coli rrnB gene
    427..470     +  terminator     rrnB T1 terminator: Escherichia coli rrnB; transcription terminator T1 from the E. coli rrnB gene
    517..553     -  CDS            lacZα (fragment): LacZα fragment of β-galactosidase; lacZ fragment
    569..668     +  protein_bind   attL1: mutant version of attL; recombination site for the Gateway® LR reaction LR Clonase™
    674..1636    +  CDS            SFXN3: SFXN3_HUMAN - Experimental evidence at protein level: Swiss-Prot protein existence level 1. Mitochondrial serine transporter that mediates transport of serine into mitochondria, an important step of the one-carbon metabolism pathway (PubMed:30442778). Mitochondrial serine is converted to glycine and formate, which then exits to the cytosol where it is used to generate the charged folates that serve as one-carbon donors (PubMed:30442778). From Homo sapiens (Human).
   1641..1740    -  protein_bind   attL2: mutant version of attL; recombination site for the Gateway® LR reaction LR Clonase™
   1758..1776    -  promoter       T7 promoter: promoter for bacteriophage T7 RNA polymerase
   1910..2719    +  CDS            KanR: aminoglycoside phosphotransferase; aph(3')-Ia; confers resistance to kanamycin in bacteria or G418 (Geneticin®) in eukaryotes
   2866..3454    +  rep_origin     ori: high-copy-number ColE1/pMB1/pBR322/pUC origin of replication
