>Addgene plasmid #161434 | pDONR221-SFXN3_STOP | analyzer sequence | sequence record 312802
CTTTCCTGCGTTATCCCCTGATTCTGTGGATAACCGTATTACCGCCTTTGAGTGAGCTGATACCGCTCGC
CGCAGCCGAACGACCGAGCGCAGCGAGTCAGTGAGCGAGGAAGCGGAAGAGCGCCCAATACGCAAACCGC
CTCTCCCCGCGCGTTGGCCGATTCATTAATGCAGCTGGCACGACAGGTTTCCCGACTGGAAAGCGGGCAG
TGAGCGCAACGCAATTAATACGCGTACCGCTAGCCAGGAAGAGTTTGTAGAAACGCAAAAAGGCCATCCG
TCAGGATGGCCTTCTGCTTAGTTTGATGCCTGGCAGTTTATGGCGGGCGTCCTGCCCGCCACCCTCCGGG
CCGTTGCTTCACAACGTTCAAATCCGCTCCCGGCGGATTTGTCCTACTCAGGAGAGCGTTCACCGACAAA
CAACAGATAAAACGAAAGGCCCAGTCTTCCGACTGAGCCTTTCGTTTTATTTGATGCCTGGCAGTTCCCT
ACTCTCGCGTTAACGCTAGCATGGATGTTTTCCCAGTCACGACGTTGTAAAACGACGGCCAGTCTTAAGC
TCGGGCCCCAAATAATGATTTTATTTTGACTGATAGTGACCTGTTCGTTGCAACACATTGATGAGCAATG
CTTTTTTATAATGCCAACTTTGTACAAAAAAGCAGGCTCCACCATGGGCGAGCTGCCACTGGACATCAAC
ATCCAGGAGCCCCGGTGGGATCAGTCTACATTCCTGGGCAGGGCCCGCCACTTCTTTACCGTGACAGACC
CAAGAAATCTGCTGCTGTCCGGAGCACAGCTGGAGGCATCTAGGAACATCGTGCAGAATTACAGGGCAGG
AGTGGTGACCCCAGGAATCACAGAGGATCAGCTGTGGCGGGCCAAGTACGTGTATGACAGCGCCTTCCAC
CCAGATACCGGCGAGAAGGTGGTGCTGATCGGCAGGATGTCCGCCCAGGTGCCCATGAACATGACCATCA
CAGGCTGCATGCTGACCTTCTACCGCAAGACCCCTACAGTGGTGTTCTGGCAGTGGGTGAACCAGTCCTT
TAATGCCATCGTGAACTACTCTAATCGGAGCGGCGACACCCCTATCACAGTGAGACAGCTGGGCACCGCA
TATGTGAGCGCCACCACAGGAGCAGTGGCAACCGCCCTGGGCCTGAAGTCCCTGACAAAGCACCTGCCAC
CTCTGGTGGGCAGGTTCGTGCCATTTGCCGCAGTGGCAGCAGCAAACTGTATCAATATCCCCCTGATGCG
GCAGAGAGAGCTGCAAGTGGGAATCCCTGTGGCAGATGAGGCAGGACAGAGGCTGGGATACTCTGTGACC
GCCGCCAAGCAGGGCATCTTCCAGGTGGTCATCAGCCGCATCTGCATGGCCATCCCTGCCATGGCCATCC
CACCCCTGATCATGGACACACTGGAGAAGAAGGATTTTCTGAAGCGGAGACCTTGGCTGGGAGCACCACT
GCAAGTGGGACTGGTGGGCTTCTGTCTGGTGTTTGCCACCCCCCTGTGCTGTGCCCTGTTTCCTCAGAAG
AGCTCCATCCACATCTCCAATCTGGAGCCTGAGCTGCGGGCCCAGATCCACGAGCAGAACCCATCTGTGG
AGGTGGTGTACTATAATAAGGGCCTGTGAGACCCAGCTTTCTTGTACAAAGTTGGCATTATAAGAAAGCA
TTGCTTATCAATTTGTTGCAACGAACAGGTCACTATCAGTCAAAATAAAATCATTATTTGCCATCCAGCT
GATATCCCCTATAGTGAGTCGTATTACATGGTCATAGCTGTTTCCTGGCAGCTCTGGCCCGTGTCTCAAA
ATCTCTGATGTTACATTGCACAAGATAAAATAATATCATCATGAACAATAAAACTGTCTGCTTACATAAA
CAGTAATACAAGGGGTGTTATGAGCCATATTCAACGGGAAACGTCGAGGCCGCGATTAAATTCCAACATG
GATGCTGATTTATATGGGTATAAATGGGCTCGCGATAATGTCGGGCAATCAGGTGCGACAATCTATCGCT
TGTATGGGAAGCCCGATGCGCCAGAGTTGTTTCTGAAACATGGCAAAGGTAGCGTTGCCAATGATGTTAC
AGATGAGATGGTCAGACTAAACTGGCTGACGGAATTTATGCCTCTTCCGACCATCAAGCATTTTATCCGT
ACTCCTGATGATGCATGGTTACTCACCACTGCGATCCCCGGAAAAACAGCATTCCAGGTATTAGAAGAAT
ATCCTGATTCAGGTGAAAATATTGTTGATGCGCTGGCAGTGTTCCTGCGCCGGTTGCATTCGATTCCTGT
TTGTAATTGTCCTTTTAACAGCGATCGCGTATTTCGTCTCGCTCAGGCGCAATCACGAATGAATAACGGT
TTGGTTGATGCGAGTGATTTTGATGACGAGCGTAATGGCTGGCCTGTTGAACAAGTCTGGAAAGAAATGC
ATAAACTTTTGCCATTCTCACCGGATTCAGTCGTCACTCATGGTGATTTCTCACTTGATAACCTTATTTT
TGACGAGGGGAAATTAATAGGTTGTATTGATGTTGGACGAGTCGGAATCGCAGACCGATACCAGGATCTT
GCCATCCTATGGAACTGCCTCGGTGAGTTTTCTCCTTCATTACAGAAACGGCTTTTTCAAAAATATGGTA
TTGATAATCCTGATATGAATAAATTGCAGTTTCATTTGATGCTCGATGAGTTTTTCTAATCAGAATTGGT
TAATTGGTTGTAACACTGGCAGAGCATTACGCTGACTTGACGGGACGGCGCAAGCTCATGACCAAAATCC
CTTAACGTGAGTTACGCGTCGTTCCACTGAGCGTCAGACCCCGTAGAAAAGATCAAAGGATCTTCTTGAG
ATCCTTTTTTTCTGCGCGTAATCTGCTGCTTGCAAACAAAAAAACCACCGCTACCAGCGGTGGTTTGTTT
GCCGGATCAAGAGCTACCAACTCTTTTTCCGAAGGTAACTGGCTTCAGCAGAGCGCAGATACCAAATACT
GTTCTTCTAGTGTAGCCGTAGTTAGGCCACCACTTCAAGAACTCTGTAGCACCGCCTACATACCTCGCTC
TGCTAATCCTGTTACCAGTGGCTGCTGCCAGTGGCGATAAGTCGTGTCTTACCGGGTTGGACTCAAGACG
ATAGTTACCGGATAAGGCGCAGCGGTCGGGCTGAACGGGGGGTTCGTGCACACAGCCCAGCTTGGAGCGA
ACGACCTACACCGAACTGAGATACCTACAGCGTGAGCTATGAGAAAGCGCCACGCTTCCCGAAGGGAGAA
AGGCGGACAGGTATCCGGTAAGCGGCAGGGTCGGAACAGGAGAGCGCACGAGGGAGCTTCCAGGGGGAAA
CGCCTGGTATCTTTATAGTCCTGTCGGGTTTCGCCACCTCTGACTTGAGCGTCGATTTTTGTGATGCTCG
TCAGGGGGGCGGAGCCTATGGAAAAACGCCAGCAACGCGGCCTTTTTACGGTTCCTGGCCTTTTGCTGGC
CTTTTGCTCACATGTT
Features (pLannotate 1.2.2; 10 found; start..end, strand, type, name):
    121..213     +  CDS            lacI (fragment): lac repressor; lacI; The lac repressor binds to the lac operator to inhibit transcription in E. coli. This inhibition can be relieved by adding lactose or isopropyl-β-D-thiogalactopyranoside (IPTG).
    268..295     -  terminator     rrnB T2 terminator: transcription terminator T2 from the E. coli rrnB gene
    427..470     +  terminator     rrnB T1 terminator: Escherichia coli rrnB; transcription terminator T1 from the E. coli rrnB gene
    517..553     -  CDS            lacZα (fragment): LacZα fragment of β-galactosidase; lacZ fragment
    569..668     +  protein_bind   attL1: mutant version of attL; recombination site for the Gateway® LR reaction LR Clonase™
    674..1636    +  CDS            SFXN3: SFXN3_HUMAN - Experimental evidence at protein level: Swiss-Prot protein existence level 1. Mitochondrial serine transporter that mediates transport of serine into mitochondria, an important step of the one-carbon metabolism pathway (PubMed:30442778). Mitochondrial serine is converted to glycine and formate, which then exits to the cytosol where it is used to generate the charged folates that serve as one-carbon donors (PubMed:30442778). From Homo sapiens (Human).
   1641..1740    -  protein_bind   attL2: mutant version of attL; recombination site for the Gateway® LR reaction LR Clonase™
   1758..1776    -  promoter       T7 promoter: promoter for bacteriophage T7 RNA polymerase
   1910..2719    +  CDS            KanR: aminoglycoside phosphotransferase; aph(3')-Ia; confers resistance to kanamycin in bacteria or G418 (Geneticin®) in eukaryotes
   2866..3454    +  rep_origin     ori: high-copy-number ColE1/pMB1/pBR322/pUC origin of replication
