[The description below was written by a language model from this plasmid's Addgene catalogue record and pLannotate feature annotations shown in this document.]
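Description:
pDONR221-SFXN3_STOP is a Gateway entry clone built on the pDONR221 backbone, carrying a codon-optimized open reading frame for human SFXN3 (also known as SFX3 or SLC56A3). Sideroflexin-3 is a mitochondrial serine transporter that imports serine into mitochondria as part of one-carbon metabolism. The sequenced plasmid is about 3.5 kb and is maintained in E. coli through a high-copy ColE1/pUC-type origin, with selection by a kanamycin resistance gene (aminoglycoside phosphotransferase). Although the catalogue lists the vector type as mammalian expression, the feature table shows no eukaryotic promoter or polyadenylation signal, so the plasmid functions as a shuttle for the ORF rather than as an expression vector in its own right.

The roughly 966 bp insert sits between attL1 and attL2 sites, which allow directional transfer of the ORF into any attR-containing destination vector by an LR Clonase reaction. Upstream of attL1, rrnB T1 and T2 terminators insulate the cassette from read-through transcription originating in the backbone. A T7 promoter lies just beyond attL2, pointing back towards the insert. The short lacI and lacZα fragments are annotated backbone remnants with no apparent functional role. This version retains a STOP codon at the end of the ORF, so it suits destination vectors that produce the native, untagged protein or N-terminal fusions; a companion clone lacking the stop codon exists for C-terminal tagging. The construct belongs to a consortium collection of solute carrier (SLC) transporter clones intended for subcloning into custom expression vectors for transporter research and drug discovery.
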