Addgene plasmid #161434: pDONR221-SFXN3_STOP
Purpose: Gateway entry clone with codon-optimized ORF sequence for subcloning into custom expression vectors. Contains a STOP codon at the end of the codon-optimized ORF sequence.
Depositing lab: RESOLUTE Consortium & Giulio Superti-Furga. Depositing organization: CeMM Research Center for Molecular Medicine. Publication: The RESOLUTE consortium: unlocking SLC transporters for drug discovery. Superti-Furga G, Lackner D, Wiedmer T, Ingles-Prieto A, Barbosa B, Girardi E, Goldmann U, Gurtl B, Klavins K, Klimek C, Lindinger S, Lineiro-Retes E, Muller AC, Onstein S, Redinger G, Reil D, Sedlyarov V, Wolf G, Crawford M, Everley R, ... Steppan CM. Nat Rev Drug Discov. 2020 Jul;19(7):429-430. doi: 10.1038/d41573-020-00056-6. PubMed 32265506.
Backbone
  Vector backbone: pDONR221
  Backbone manufacturer: ThermoFisher Scientific
  Backbone size w/o insert (bp): 2550
  Vector type: Mammalian Expression
Growth in bacteria
  Bacterial resistance: Kanamycin, 50 μg/mL
  Growth temperature: 37°C
  Growth strain: NEB Stable
  Copy number: High Copy
Gene/Insert
  Gene/Insert name: SFXN3 (alt name: SFX3, SLC56A3)
  Species: H. sapiens (human)
  Insert size (bp): 966
  Entrez Gene: SFXN3 (a.k.a. BA108L7.2, SFX3)
  Cloning method: Gateway Cloning
  Sequencing primers: 5′ M13-fwd; 3′ M13-rev
Terms and licenses: Academic/Nonprofit Terms; Industry Terms
Depositor comments: This plasmid contains a STOP codon at the end of the codon-optimized ORF. For the version of this plasmid that does not contain a STOP codon, please see Addgene plasmid 132268 For more information on the full Resolute plasmid collection, please see www.addgene.org/depositor-collections/re-solute/. Please provide your feedback on this plasmid to the RESOLUTE consortium by filling out their RESOLUTE repository feedback form: https://forms.office.com/Pages/ResponsePage.aspx?id=0e05yklzmkS7rjFGQL4N7z4feCLQvEJAmVcOCM_u885UN1JJRko0Ukg4TVQwNTZLOUxPQVJWT1NHUCQlQCN0PWcu
How to cite: pDONR221-SFXN3_STOP was a gift from RESOLUTE Consortium & Giulio Superti-Furga (Addgene plasmid # 161434 ; http://n2t.net/addgene:161434 ; RRID:Addgene_161434)
