>Addgene plasmid #161434 | pDONR221-SFXN3_STOP | depositor partial sequence | sequence record 312803 | Codon-optimized ORF of SFXN3
ATGGGCGAGCTGCCACTGGACATCAACATCCAGGAGCCCCGGTGGGATCAGTCTACATTCCTGGGCAGGG
CCCGCCACTTCTTTACCGTGACAGACCCAAGAAATCTGCTGCTGTCCGGAGCACAGCTGGAGGCATCTAG
GAACATCGTGCAGAATTACAGGGCAGGAGTGGTGACCCCAGGAATCACAGAGGATCAGCTGTGGCGGGCC
AAGTACGTGTATGACAGCGCCTTCCACCCAGATACCGGCGAGAAGGTGGTGCTGATCGGCAGGATGTCCG
CCCAGGTGCCCATGAACATGACCATCACAGGCTGCATGCTGACCTTCTACCGCAAGACCCCTACAGTGGT
GTTCTGGCAGTGGGTGAACCAGTCCTTTAATGCCATCGTGAACTACTCTAATCGGAGCGGCGACACCCCT
ATCACAGTGAGACAGCTGGGCACCGCATATGTGAGCGCCACCACAGGAGCAGTGGCAACCGCCCTGGGCC
TGAAGTCCCTGACAAAGCACCTGCCACCTCTGGTGGGCAGGTTCGTGCCATTTGCCGCAGTGGCAGCAGC
AAACTGTATCAATATCCCCCTGATGCGGCAGAGAGAGCTGCAAGTGGGAATCCCTGTGGCAGATGAGGCA
GGACAGAGGCTGGGATACTCTGTGACCGCCGCCAAGCAGGGCATCTTCCAGGTGGTCATCAGCCGCATCT
GCATGGCCATCCCTGCCATGGCCATCCCACCCCTGATCATGGACACACTGGAGAAGAAGGATTTTCTGAA
GCGGAGACCTTGGCTGGGAGCACCACTGCAAGTGGGACTGGTGGGCTTCTGTCTGGTGTTTGCCACCCCC
CTGTGCTGTGCCCTGTTTCCTCAGAAGAGCTCCATCCACATCTCCAATCTGGAGCCTGAGCTGCGGGCCC
AGATCCACGAGCAGAACCCATCTGTGGAGGTGGTGTACTATAATAAGGGCCTGTGA
